Addgene plasmid #37160: UQ4802
Depositing lab: Gary Roberts. Depositing organization: University of Wisconsin, Madison. Publication: RcoM: a new single-component transcriptional regulator of CO metabolism in bacteria. Kerby RL, Youn H, Roberts GP. J Bacteriol. 2008 May;190(9):3336-43. Epub 2008 Mar 7. 10.1128/JB.00033-08 PubMed 18326575.
Backbone
  Vector backbone: pEXT20
Growth in bacteria
  Bacterial resistance: Ampicillin, 100 μg/mL
  Growth temperature: 37°C
  Growth strain: E. Coli VJS6737
  Copy number: High Copy
Gene/Insert
  Gene/Insert name: rcoM1 in pEXT20
  Species: Burkholderia xenovorans
  Cloning method: Restriction Enzyme; 5′ cloning site EcoRI (not destroyed); 3′ cloning site HindIII (not destroyed)
  Sequencing primers: 5′ pEXT20-F2
Terms and licenses: Academic/Nonprofit Terms; Industry Terms: Not Available to Industry
Depositor comments: This strain contains Roberts lab plasmid pUX2396 which contains an 831-bp EcoRI-HindIII fragment bearing Burkholderia xenovorans LB400 rcoM1 cloned into pEXT20. Suitable for expression of RcoM1 protein (untagged). Host strain is E. coli VJS6737. For strain usage see attached pdf.
How to cite: UQ4802 was a gift from Gary Roberts (Addgene plasmid # 37160)
