[The description below was written by a language model from this plasmid's Addgene catalogue record and the feature table of its GenBank file.]
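Description:
UQ4802 is an E. coli strain (host VJS6737) carrying the plasmid pUX2396, a bacterial expression construct in which the rcoM1 gene of Burkholderia xenovorans LB400 has been cloned into the pEXT20 backbone. The insert is an 831-bp fragment placed between the EcoRI and HindIII sites, both of which remain intact, so the gene can be excised or exchanged. The plasmid is maintained at high copy number in E. coli under ampicillin selection. The record does not list the origin of replication or the resistance gene as annotated features.

The available sequence record is only a partial read of 863 bp rather than the whole plasmid. It covers the region upstream of the cloning site and presumably runs into the insert, although the rcoM1 coding sequence itself is not annotated. The features it shows are a tac promoter, the strong trp/lac UV5 hybrid promoter, followed immediately by a lac operator and an M13/pUC reverse primer site. This arrangement indicates that transcription of the insert is repressed by LacI binding at the operator and can be induced with IPTG or lactose. Whether lacI is supplied by the plasmid or the host is not stated in the record.

According to the depositor, the construct is suited to producing untagged RcoM1 protein. RcoM is described in the associated publication as a single-component transcriptional regulator of carbon monoxide metabolism in bacteria, so the strain is useful for expressing this regulator in E. coli for functional or biochemical study of CO-responsive gene regulation.
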