LOCUS       Exported 863 bp ds-DNA linear SYN 02-JUN-2021
DEFINITION  synthetic linear DNA
ACCESSION   .
VERSION     .
KEYWORDS    UQ4802
SOURCE      synthetic DNA construct
  ORGANISM  synthetic DNA construct
REFERENCE   1 (bases 1 to 863)
  AUTHORS   Kerby RL, Youn H, Roberts GP
  TITLE     RcoM: a new single-component transcriptional regulator of CO
            metabolism in bacteria.
  JOURNAL   J Bacteriol. 2008 May;190(9):3336-43. Epub 2008 Mar 7.
  PUBMED    18326575
REFERENCE   2 (bases 1 to 863)
  AUTHORS   .
  TITLE     Direct Submission
  JOURNAL   Exported Jun 2, 2021 from SnapGene Server 1.1.58
            http://www.snapgene.com
FEATURES             Location/Qualifiers
     source          1..863
                     /organism="synthetic DNA construct"
                     /mol_type="other DNA"
     promoter        51..79
                     /label=tac promoter
                     /note="strong E. coli promoter; hybrid between the trp and
                     lac UV5 promoters"
     protein_bind    87..103
                     /label=lac operator
                     /bound_moiety="lac repressor encoded by lacI"
                     /note="The lac repressor binds to the lac operator to
                     inhibit transcription in E. coli. This inhibition can be
                     relieved by adding lactose or
                     isopropyl-beta-D-thiogalactopyranoside (IPTG)."
     primer_bind     92..114
                     /label=M13/pUC Reverse
                     /note="In lacZ gene"
ORIGIN
        1 tttttgcgcc gacatcataa cggttctggc aaatattctg aaatgagctg ttgacaatta
       61 atcatcggct cgtataatgt gtggaattgt gagcggataa caatttcaca caggaaacag
      121 aattcaggag gaatttaaaa tgaaatcgtc tgagcccgct tccgtatcgg cggccgagcg
      181 ccgcgcggag acgttccagc acaagctcga gcagttcaat ccggggatcg tctggctgga
      241 ccagcacggc cgcgtcacgg cattcaacga cgtcgcgctg caaattctcg ggccggccgg
      301 cgagcaatcg ctaggcgtgg cgcaggatag tctgttcggc atcgacgtgg tgcaactgca
      361 cccggagaaa agccgcgaca agctgcgctt cctgctgcag tcgaaagacg tgggtggctg
      421 cccggtcaag tcgccgccgc cggtggcgat gatgatcaat attcccgacc ggatcctgat
      481 gatcaaggtg tccagcatga tcgccgccgg cggcgcgtgc ggcacctgca tgatcttcta
      541 cgacgtcacc gatctgacca ccgagccctc cggcctgccg gcgggcggca gcgcgccctc
      601 gccgaggcgc ctcttcaaga ttcccgtgta ccggaagaac cgcgtgatcc tgctcgatct
      661 gaaagacatc gtgcgctttc agggcgacgg ccactacacg acgatcgtga cgcgggacga
      721 ccgctacctg tccaatcttt cactggccga tctggagctg cgtctcgaca gcagcattta
      781 tctgcgcgtt catcgcagcc atatcgtgag cctgcaatat gcggtggagc tggtcaaact
      841 ggacgagagc gtcaatctcg tca
//
